>Addgene plasmid #145523 | pGBW-m4046525 | addgene full sequence | sequence record 292513 | Addgene NGS Result
TGCTATGGAGGTCAGGTATGATTTAAATGGTCAGTTAGAGCGGCCGCTTGCTATATTGAAGTACGGATTA
GAAGCCGCCGAGCGGGCGACAGCCCTCCGACGGAAGACTCTCCTCCGTGCGTCCTCGTCTTCACCGGTCG
CGTTCCTGAAACGCAGATGTGCCTCGCGCCGCACTGCTCCGAACAATAAAGATTCTACAATACTAGCTTT
TATGGTTATGAAGAGGAAAAATTGGCAGTAACCTGGCCCCACAAACCTTCAAATTAACGAATCAAATTAA
CAACCATAGGATGATAATGCGATTAGTTTTTTAGCCTTATTTCTGGGGTAATTAATCAGCGAAGCGATGA
TTTTTGATCTATTAACAGATATATAAATGGAAAAGCTGCATAACCACTTTAACTAATACTTTCAACATTT
TCAGTTTGTATTACTTCTTATTCAAATGTCATAAAAGTATCAACAAAAAATTGTTAATATACCTCTATAC
TTTAACGTCAAGGAGAAAAAACTATAATGAAAATGTCAGATGTAAAGTGCACATCAGTAGTCTTACTCTC
AGTTTTGCAACAACTCAGAGTAGAATCATCATCTAAATTGTGGGCTCAATGTGTCCAGTTACACAATGAC
ATTCTCTTAGCTAAAGATACTACTGAAGCCTTTGAAAAAATGGTTTCACTACTTTCTGTTTTGCTTTCCA
TGCAGGGTGCTGTAGACATAAACAAGCTTTGTGAAGAAATGCTGGACAACAGGGCAACCTTACTCGTGCC
GAGAGGTTCTTGGAGCCATCCGCAGTTTGAAAAATAAACAGGCCCCTTTTCCTTTGTCGATATCATGTAA
TTAGTTATGTCACGCTTACATTCACGCCCTCCTCCCACATCCGCTCTAACCGAAAAGGAAGGAGTTAGAC
AACCTGAAGTCTAGGTCCCTATTTATTTTTTTTAATAGTTATGTTAGTATTAAGAACGTTATTTATATTT
CAAATTTTTCTTTTTTTTCTGTACAAAGCGGCCGCCGAACCACTAGTGCACTGCAGTACACGGTTTCCTT
GAAATTTTTTTGATTCGGTAATCTCCGAACAGAAGGAAGAACGAAGGAAGGAGCACAGACTTAGATTGGT
ATATATACGCATATGTAGTGTTGAAGAAACATGAAATTGCCCAGTATTCTTAACCCAACTGCACAGAACA
AAAACGTGCAGGAAACGAAGATAAATCATGTCGAAAGCTACATATAAGGAACGTGCTGCTACTCATCCTA
GTCCTGTTGCTGCCAAGCTATTTAATATCATGCACGAAAAGCAAACAAACTTGTGTGCTTCATTGGATGT
TCGTACCACCAAGGAATTACTGGAGTTAGTTGAAGCATTAGGTCCCAAAATTTGTTTACTAAAAACACAT
GTGGATATCTTGACTGATTTTTCCATGGAGGGCACAGTTAAGCCGCTAAAGGCATTATCCGCCAAGTACA
ATTTTTTACTCTTCGAGGACAGAAAATTTGCTGACATTGGTAATACAGTCAAATTGCAGTACTCTGCGGG
TGTATACAGAATAGCAGAATGGGCAGACATTACGAATGCACACGGTGTGGTGGGCCCAGGTATTGTTAGC
GGTTTGAAGCAGGCGGCAGAAGAAGTAACAAAGGAACCTAGAGGCCTTTTGATGTTAGCAGAATTGTCAT
GCAAGGGCTCCCTATCTACTGGAGAATATACTAAGGGTACTGTTGACATTGCGAAGAGCGACAAAGATTT
TGTTATCGGCTTTATTGCTCAAAGAGACATGGGTGGAAGAGATGAAGGTTACGATTGGTTGATTATGACA
CCCGGTGTGGGTTTAGATGACAAGGGAGATGCATTGGGTCAACAGTATAGAACCGTGGATGATGTGGTTT
CTACAGGATCTGACATTATTATTGTTGGAAGAGGACTATTTGCAAAGGGAAGGGATGCTAAGGTAGAGGG
TGAACGTTACAGAAAAGCAGGCTGGGAAGCATATTTGAGAAGATGCGGCCAGCAAAACTAAAAAACTGTA
TTATAAGTAAATGCATGTATACTAAACTCACAAATTAGAGCTTCAATTTAATTATATCAGTTATTACCCG
AGTAACGAAGCATCTGTGCTTCATTTTGTAGAACAAAAATGCAACGCGAGAGCGCTAATTTTTCAAACAA
AGAATCTGAGCTGCATTTTTACAGAACAGAAATGCAACGCGAAAGCGCTATTTTACCAACGAAGAATCTG
TGCTTCATTTTTGTAAAACAAAAATGCAACGCGAGAGCGCTAATTTTTCAAACAAAGAATCTGAGCTGCA
TTTTTACAGAACAGAAATGCAACGCGAGAGCGCTATTTTACCAACAAAGAATCTATACTTCTTTTTTGTT
CTACAAAAATGCATCCCGAGAGCGCTATTTTTCTAACAAAGCATCTTAGATTACTTTTTTTCTCCTTTGT
GCGCTCTATAATGCAGTCTCTTGATAACTTTTTGCACTGTAGGTCCGTTAAGGTTAGAAGAAGGCTACTT
TGGTGTCTATTTTCTCTTCCATAAAAAAAGCCTGACTCCACTTCCCGCGTTTACTGATTACTAGCGAAGC
TGCGGGTGCATTTTTTCAAGATAAAGGCATCCCCGATTATATTCTATACCGATGTGGATTGCGCATACTT
TGTGAACAGAAAGTGATAGCGTTGATGATTCTTCATTGGTCAGAAAATTATGAACGGTTTCTTCTATTTT
GTCTCTATATACTACGTATAGGAAATGTTTACATTTTCGTATTGTTTTCGATTCACTCTATGAATAGTTC
TTACTACAATTTTTTTGTCTAAAGAGTAATACTAGAGATAAACATAAAAAATGTAGAGGTCGAGTTTAGA
TGCAAGTTCAAGGAGCGAAAGGTGGATGGGTAGGTTATATAGGGATATAGCACAGAGATATATAGCAAAG
AGATACTTTTGAGCAATGTTTGTGGAAGCGGTATTCGCAATATTTTAGTAGCTCGTTACAGTCCGGTGCG
TTTTTGGTTTTTTGAAAGTGCGTCATCAGAGCGCTTTTGGTTTTCAAAAGCGCTCTGAAGTTCCTATACT
TTCTAGCTAGAGAATAGGAACTTCCCGAGCGGCCGCGTGTTACAAGCTTGACTCCAGCGTAACTGGACTG
CAATCAACTCACTGGCTCACCTTCACGGGTGGGCCTTTCTTCGGTAGAAAATCAAAGGATCTTCTTGAGA
TCCTTTTTTTCTGCGCGTAATCTGCTGCTTGCAAACAAAAAAACCACCGCTACCAGCGGTGGTTTGTTTG
CCGGATCAAGAGCTACCAACTCTTTTTCCGAGGTAACTGGCTTCAGCAGAGCGCAGATACCAAATACTGT
TCTTCTAGTGTAGCCGTAGTTAGGCCACCACTTCAAGAACTCTGTAGCACCGCCTACATACCTCGCTCTG
CTAATCCTGTTACCAGTGGCTGCTGCCAGTGGCGATAAGTCGTGTCTTACCGGGTTGGACTCAAGACGAT
AGTTACCGGATAAGGCGCAGCGGTCGGGCTGAACGGGGGGTTCGTGCACACAGCCCAGCTTGGAGCGAAC
GACCTACACCGAACTGAGATACCTACAGCGTGAGCTATGAGAAAGCGCCACGCTTCCCGAAGGGAGAAAG
GCGGACAGGTATCCGGTAAGCGGCAGGGTCGGAACAGGAGAGCGCACGAGGGAGCTTCCAGGGGTAAACG
CCTGGTATCTTTATAGTCCTGTCGGGTTTCGCCACCTCTGACTTGAGCATCGATTTTTGTGATGCTCGTC
AGGGGGGCGGAGCCTATGGAAAAACGCCAGCAACGCAGAAAGGCCCACCCGAAGGTGAGCCAGGTGATTA
CATTTGGGCCCTCATCAGAGGTTTTCACCGTCATCACCGAAACGCGCGAGGCAGCTGCGGTAAAGCTCAT
CAGCGTGGTCGTGAAGCGATTCACAGATGTCTGCCTGTTCATCCGCGTCCAGCTCGTTGAGTTTCTCCAG
AAGCGTTAATGTCTGGCTTCTGATAAAGCGGGCCATGTTAAGGGCGGTTTTTTCCTGTTTGGTCACTTAC
CAATGCTTAATCAGTGAGGCACCTATCTCAGCGATCTGTCTATTTCGTTCATCCATAGTTGCCTGACTCC
CCGTCGTGTAGATAACTACGATGCGGGAGGGCTTACCATCTGGCCCCAGTGCTGCAATGATACCGCGAGA
CCCACGCTCACCGGCTCCAGATTTATCAGCAATAAACCAGCCAGCCGGGAGGGCCGAGCGCAGAAGTGAT
CCTGCAACTTTATCCGCCTCCATCCAGTCTATTAATTGTTGCCGGGAAGCTAGAGTAAGTAGTTCGCCAG
TTAATAGTTTGCGCAACGTTGTTGCCATTGCTACAGGCATCGTGGTGTCACGCTCGTCGTTTGGTATGGC
TTCATTCAGCTCCGGTTCCCAACGATCAAGGCGAGTTACATGATCCCCCATGTTGTGCAAAAAAGCGGTT
AGCTCCTTCGGTCCTCCGATCGTTGCCAGAAGTAAGTTGGCCGCAGTGTTATCACTCATGGTTATGGCAG
CACTGCATAATTCTCTTACTGTCATGCCATCCGTGAGATGCTTTTCTGTGACTGGTGAGTACTCAACCAA
GTCATTCTGAGAATAGTGTATGCGGCGACCGAGTTGCTCTTGCCCGGCGTCAATACGGGATAATACCGCG
CCACATAGCAGAACTTTAAAAGTGCTCATCATTGGAAAACGTTCTTCGGGGCGTAAACTCTCAAGGATCT
TACCGCTGTTGAGATCCAGTTCGATGTAACCCACTCGTGCACCCAACTGATCTTCAGCATCTTTTACTTT
CACCAGCGTTTCTGGGTGAGCAAAAACAGGAAGGCAAAATGCCGCAAAAAAGGGAATAAGGGCGACACGG
AAATGTTGAATACTCATTTTAGCTTCCTTAGCTCCTGAAAATCTCGATAACTCAAAAAATACGCCCGGTA
GTGATCTTATTTCATTATGGTGAAAGTTGGAACCTCTTACGTGCCGATCAAGTCAAAAGCCTCCGGTCGG
AGGCTTTTGACTTTC
Features (pLannotate 1.2.2; 12 found; start..end, strand, type, name):
     64..505     +  promoter       GAL1 promoter: S. cerevisiae GAL1; inducible promoter, regulated by Gal4
    833..1005    +  terminator     CYC1 terminator (fragment): S. cerevisiae CYC1; transcription terminator for CYC1
   1041..1217    +  promoter       URA3 promoter (fragment): S. cerevisiae URA3
   1218..2021    +  CDS            URA3: orotidine-5'-phosphate decarboxylase, required for uracil biosynthesis; S. cerevisiae URA3; yeast auxotrophic marker, counterselectable with 5-fluoroorotic acid (5-FOA)
   2104..3086    -  rep_origin     2μ ori: yeast 2μ plasmid origin of replication
   3164..3193    +  terminator     T3Te terminator: phage T3 early transcription terminator
   3215..3802    +  rep_origin     ori: high-copy-number ColE1/pMB1/pBR322/pUC origin of replication
   3814..3841    -  terminator     T7Te terminator: phage T7 early transcription terminator
   3865..4056    -  CDS            rop: Rop protein, which maintains plasmids at low copy number; rop
   4057..4917    -  CDS            AmpR: β-lactamase; bla; confers resistance to ampicillin, carbenicillin, and related antibiotics
   4918..5020    -  promoter       cat promoter: promoter of the E. coli cat gene encoding chloramphenicol acetyltransferase
   5021..5052    -  terminator     tonB terminator: bidirectional E. coli tonB-P14 transcription terminator
