[The description below was written by a language model from this plasmid's Addgene catalogue record and pLannotate feature annotations shown in this document.]
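Description:
pGBW-m4046525 is an E. coli–yeast shuttle plasmid for galactose-inducible expression of the SARS-CoV-2 non-structural protein 7 (nsp7) in Saccharomyces cerevisiae. In bacteria it replicates from a ColE1/pUC-type origin and is selected with ampicillin. The annotation places the β-lactamase gene downstream of a cat promoter, with a rop coding sequence immediately following it. The catalogue lists the plasmid as high copy, although Rop normally lowers the copy number of ColE1-type plasmids. Short phage T3Te and T7Te terminators flank the bacterial origin, and a tonB terminator sits beside the resistance cassette, which should insulate these modules from read-through transcription. In yeast, the 2μ origin supports multicopy episomal maintenance. URA3, with its own promoter fragment, allows selection in ura3 hosts on medium lacking uracil and counterselection with 5-FOA.

The expression cassette consists of the Gal4-regulated GAL1 promoter and a CYC1 terminator fragment. The roughly 330 nt between them is not annotated in the feature table, but this is where the nsp7 insert of about 240 bp would be expected to lie. According to the record, the wild-type nsp7 sequence, a cleavage product of the ORF1ab polyprotein, was made by gene synthesis. It is fused at its C terminus to a backbone-encoded thrombin cleavage site and a Strep-tag II, so the protein can be captured on Strep-Tactin resin and the tag then removed with protease. The listing of both yeast and the virus as species may indicate codon adaptation for yeast, though the record does not say so. The stated purpose is yeast expression of nsp7, and the cleavable affinity tag suits it to producing and purifying the protein for biochemical or interaction studies.
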