Addgene plasmid #145523: pGBW-m4046525
Purpose: Yeast Expression plasmid for SARS-CoV-2 nsp7
Depositing lab: Ginkgo Bioworks & Benjie Chen. Depositing organization: Ginkgo Bioworks.
Backbone
  Vector backbone: AmpR; 2u URA3
  Backbone size w/o insert (bp): 4078
  Vector type: Yeast Expression
  Selectable markers: URA3
Growth in bacteria
  Bacterial resistance: Ampicillin, 100 μg/mL
  Growth temperature: 37°C
  Growth strain: DH5alpha
  Copy number: High Copy
Gene/Insert
  Gene/Insert name: SARS-CoV-2 nsp7
  Species: S. cerevisiae (budding yeast); Severe acute respiratory syndrome coronavirus 2
  Insert size (bp): 242
  Mutation: wt
  Entrez Gene: ORF1ab (a.k.a. GU280_gp01)
  Promoter: pGAL1
  Tag / fusion protein: Cleavable thrombin;StrepII (C terminal on backbone)
  Cloning method: Unknown
Resource information
  A portion of this plasmid was derived from a plasmid made by: GinkgoBioworks
Depositor comments: NCBI Reference Sequence: YP_009725303.1Created by gene synthesis with Not1 site.
How to cite: pGBW-m4046525 was a gift from Ginkgo Bioworks & Benjie Chen (Addgene plasmid # 145523 ; http://n2t.net/addgene:145523 ; RRID:Addgene_145523)
